>Addgene plasmid #228575 | pUC57-Homology Arms-BRD4-HaloTag | addgene full sequence | sequence record 461799 | Addgene NGS Result
CCTACAGCGTGAGCTATGAGAAAGCGCCACGCTTCCCGAAGGGAGAAAGGCGGACAGGTATCCGGTAAGC
GGCAGGGTCGGAACAGGAGAGCGCACGAGGGAGCTTCCAGGGGGAAACGCCTGGTATCTTTATAGTCCTG
TCGGGTTTCGCCACCTCTGACTTGAGCGTCGATTTTTGTGATGCTCGTCAGGGGGGCGGAGCCTATGGAA
AAACGCCAGCAACGCGGCCTTTTTACGGTTCCTGGCCTTTTGCTGGCCTTTTGCTCACATGTTCTTTCCT
GCGTTATCCCCTGATTCTGTGGATAACCGTATTACCGCCTTTGAGTGAGCTGATACCGCTCGCCGCAGCC
GAACGACCGAGCGCAGCGAGTCAGTGAGCGAGGAAGCGGAACAGCGCCCAATACGCAAACCGCCTCTCCC
CGCGCGTTGGCCGATTCATTAATGCAGCTGGCACGACAGGTTTCCCGACTGGAAAGCGGGCAGTGAGCGC
AACGCAATTAATGTGAGTTAGCTCACTCATTAGGCACCCCAGGCTTTACACTTTATGCTTCCGGCTCGTA
TGTTGTGTGGAATTGTGAGCGGATAACAATTTCACACAGGAAACAGCTATGACCATGCTCGAGCCAAGCT
CGGCGCGCCATTGGGATGATTGACTTTGCTCGATGCTTTGTGTGTGATAAATGCAAGGAGTTTTAATGTA
AATGTCATATGTGGGAGCCTGCACATCATCCCCTTCCACACACAGGCAGCATCTCCTAAAAACTCACAGG
TGGGAAAAGGGATGTGCAGGTTTGTGAGACGTGGCTTCATTGTACATCCTTCCCCATGACCTTCATAGTT
CCCAGAGCCTTTGCTGGCTCCTAGTGGGCTCTCACCACCTCACTCTGCCTCCTCTGTTGGTTTGTGGTCT
CCTCCCTGCTGGAGGGTAAGTCTTTGGGGAGAGGAGACATTGGAACCCTTTCAGTCAAAGCATGGGGTGG
TCCCTCTGGCCAACTTGGCTAGCTACCGCCAGGGAACTCAGTCCTTGGAGACCACAGCCAGAGGGACTTG
TCATTCTGAGCGGTGCCCATCTGCTGACTGATATCTCACGGGGGCTCTTCTCTTCCTTTGTAGAGTGCCT
GGTGAAGAATGTGATGGGATCACTAGCTACGATTACAAGGATGACGATGACAAGCTAGGCTCCATGGCAG
AAATCGGTACTGGCTTTCCATTCGACCCCCATTATGTGGAAGTCCTGGGCGAGCGCATGCACTACGTCGA
TGTTGGTCCGCGCGATGGCACCCCTGTGCTGTTCCTGCACGGTAACCCGACCTCCTCCTACGTGTGGCGC
AACATCATCCCGCATGTTGCACCGACCCATCGCTGCATTGCTCCAGACCTGATCGGTATGGGCAAATCCG
ACAAACCAGACCTGGGTTATTTCTTCGACGACCACGTCCGCTTCATGGATGCCTTCATCGAAGCCCTGGG
TCTGGAAGAGGTCGTCCTGGTCATTCACGACTGGGGCTCCGCTCTGGGTTTCCACTGGGCCAAGCGCAAT
CCAGAGCGCGTCAAAGGTATTGCATTTATGGAGTTCATCCGCCCTATCCCGACCTGGGACGAATGGCCAG
AATTTGCCCGCGAGACCTTCCAGGCCTTCCGCACCACCGACGTCGGCCGCAAGCTGATCATCGATCAGAA
CGTTTTTATCGAGGGTACGCTGCCGATGGGTGTCGTCCGCCCGCTGACTGAAGTCGAGATGGACCATTAC
CGCGAGCCGTTCCTGAATCCTGTTGACCGCGAGCCACTGTGGCGCTTCCCAAACGAGCTGCCAATCGCCG
GTGAGCCAGCGAACATCGTCGCGCTGGTCGAAGAATACATGGACTGGCTGCACCAGTCCCCTGTCCCGAA
GCTGCTGTTCTGGGGCACCCCAGGCGTTCTGATCCCACCGGCCGAAGCCGCTCGCCTGGCCAAAAGCCTG
CCTAACTGCAAGGCTGTGGACATCGGCCCGGGTCTGAATCTGCTGCAAGAAGACAACCCGGACCTGATCG
GCAGCGAGATCGCGCGCTGGCTGTCGACGCTCGAGATTTCCGGCGAGCCAACCACTGAGGATCTGTACTT
TCAGAGCTCTGCAGAGAGCGGCCCTGGGACGAGATTGAGAAATCTGCCAGTAATGGGGGATGGACTAGAA
ACTTCCCAAATGTCTACAACACAGGCCCAGGCCCAACCCCAGCCAGCCAACGCAGCCAGCACCAACCCCC
CGCCCCCAGAGACCTCCAACCCTAACAAGCCCAAGAGGCAGACCAACCAACTGCAATACCTGCTCAGAGT
GGTGCTCAAGACACTATGGAAACACCAGTTTGCATGGCCTTTCCAGCAGCCTGTGGATGCCGTCAAGCTG
AACCTCCCTGTGAGTAGTGTGGGCAGGGCCCAGGGTGGCCGTCCTGGAGGTCGTCTCCTGCATGTCTCCT
GGTCAGGGCAGTTCCTGGGGGGAGGGTAGGAGATGCATTTGGAATCATGGTGAGAGCTGCAGGGCCCTTG
AGTGAGTGGTTTCAGCAGTTCTGATCAGTTGAAATCAGGGAGAAAGAATGAGCTAATTGGCTTAACAATA
ACTGGTTTCTTAGATATATCCCAAACGCGTCAATTCACTGGCCGTCGTTTTACAACGTCGTGACTGGGAA
AACCCTGGCGTTACCCAACTTAATCGCCTTGCAGCACATCCCCCTTTCGCCAGCTGGCGTAATAGCGAAG
AGGCCCGCACCGATCGCCCTTCCCAACAGTTGCGCAGCCTGAATGGCGAATGGCGCCTGATGCGGTATTT
TCTCCTTACGCATCTGTGCGGTATTTCACACCGCATATGGTGCACTCTCAGTACAATCTGCTCTGATGCC
GCATAGTTAAGCCAGCCCCGACACCCGCCAACACCCGCTGACGCGCCCTGACGGGCTTGTCTGCTCCCGG
CATCCGCTTACAGACAAGCTGTGACAGTCTCCGGGAGCTGCATGTGTCAGAGGTTTTCACCGTCATCACC
GAAACGCGCGAGACAAAAGGGCCTCGTGATACGCCTATTTTTATAGGTTAATGTCATGATAATAATGGTT
TCTTAGACGTCAGGTGGCACTTTTCGGGGAAATGTGCGCGGAACCCCTATTTGTTTATTTTTCTAAATAC
ATTCAAATATGTATCCGCTCATGAGACAATAACCCTGATAAATGCTTCAATAATATTGAAAAAGGAAGAG
TATGAGCCATATTCAACGGGAAACGTCTTGCTCTAGGCCGCGATTAAATTCCAACATGGATGCTGATTTA
TATGGGTATAAATGGGCTCGCGATAATGTCGGGCAATCAGGTGCGACAATCTATCGATTGTATGGGAAGC
CCGATGCGCCAGAGTTGTTTCTGAAACATGGCAAAGGTAGCGTTGCCAATGATGTTACAGATGAGATGGT
CAGACTAAACTGGCTGACGGAATTTATGCCTCTTCCGACCATCAAGCATTTTATCCGTACTCCTGATGAT
GCATGGTTACTCACCACTGCGATCCCTGGGAAAACAGCATTCCAGGTATTAGAAGAATATCCTGATTCAG
GTGAAAATATTGTTGATGCGCTGGCAGTGTTCCTGCGCCGGTTGCATTCGATTCCTGTTTGTAATTGTCC
TTTTAACAGCGATCGCGTATTTCGTTTCGCTCAGGCGCAATCACGAATGAATAACGGTTTGGTTGATGCG
AGTGATTTTGATGACGAGCGTAATGGCTGGCCTGTTGAACAAGTCTGGAAAGAAATGCATAAACTTTTGC
CATTCTCACCGGATTCAGTCGTCACTCATGGTGATTTCTCACTTGATAACCTTATTTTTGACGAGGGGAA
ATTAATAGGTTGTATTGATGTTGGACGAGTCGGAATCGCAGACCGATACCAGGATCTTGCCATCCTATGG
AACTGCCTCGGTGAGTTTTCTCCTTCATTACAGAAACGGCTTTTTCAAAAATATGGTATTGATAATCCTG
ATATGAATAAATTGCAGTTTCATTTGATGCTCGATGAGTTTTTCTAACTGTCAGACCAAGTTTACTCATA
TATACTTTAGATTGATTTAAAACTTCATTTTTAATTTAAAAGGATCTAGGTGAAGATCCTTTTTGATAAT
CTCATGACCAAAATCCCTTAACGTGAGTTTTCGTTCCACTGAGCGTCAGACCCCGTAGAAAAGATCAAAG
GATCTTCTTGAGATCCTTTTTTTCTGCGCGTAATCTGCTGCTTGCAAACAAAAAAACCACCGCTACCAGC
GGTGGTTTGTTTGCCGGATCAAGAGCTACCAACTCTTTTTCCGAAGGTAACTGGCTTCAGCAGAGCGCAG
ATACCAAATACTGTTCTTCTAGTGTAGCCGTAGTTAGGCCACCACTTCAAGAACTCTGTAGCACCGCCTA
CATACCTCGCTCTGCTAATCCTGTTACCAGTGGCTGCTGCCAGTGGCGATAAGTCGTGTCTTACCGGGTT
GGACTCAAGACGATAGTTACCGGATAAGGCGCAGCGGTCGGGCTGAACGGGGGGTTCGTGCACACAGCCC
AGCTTGGAGCGAACGACCTACACCGAACTGAGATA
Features (pLannotate 1.2.2; 14 found; start..end, strand, type, name):
    394..486     +  CDS            lacI (fragment): lac repressor; lacI; The lac repressor binds to the lac operator to inhibit transcription in E. coli. This inhibition can be relieved by adding lactose or isopropyl-β-D-thiogalactopyranoside (IPTG).
    499..520     +  protein_bind   CAP binding site: CAP binding activates transcription in the presence of cAMP. E. coli catabolite activator protein
    535..565     +  promoter       lac promoter: promoter for the E. coli lac operon
    573..589     +  protein_bind   lac operator: The lac repressor binds to the lac operator to inhibit transcription in E. coli. This inhibition can be relieved by adding lactose or isopropyl-β-D-thiogalactopyranoside (IPTG). lac repressor encoded by lacI
   1151..1174    +  CDS            FLAG: FLAG® epitope tag, followed by an enterokinase cleavage site
   1184..2074    +  CDS            HaloTag®: modified bacterial dehalogenase that forms covalent bonds with chloroalkane derivatives
   2087..2107    +  CDS            TEV site: tobacco etch virus (TEV) protease recognition and cleavage site
   2108..2389    +  CDS            BRD4 (fragment): BRD4_HUMAN - Also known as HUNK1. Experimental evidence at protein level: Swiss-Prot protein existence level 1. [Isoform B]: Acts as a chromatin insulator in the DNA damage response pathway. Inhibits DNA damage response signaling by recruiting the condensin-2 complex to acetylated histones, leading to chromatin structure remodeling, insulating the region from DNA damage response by limiting spreading of histone H2AX/H2A.x phosphorylation. From Homo sapiens (Human).
   2623..2780    +  CDS            lacZα (fragment): LacZα fragment of β-galactosidase; lacZ fragment
   2786..2885    -  misc_feature   bom (fragment): basis of mobility region from pBR322
   2987..3022    -  CDS            rop (fragment): Rop protein, which maintains plasmids at low copy number; rop
   3117..3221    +  promoter       AmpR promoter: bla
   3222..4037    +  CDS            KanR: aminoglycoside phosphotransferase; aph(3')-Ia; confers resistance to kanamycin in bacteria or G418 (Geneticin®) in eukaryotes
   4208..211     +  rep_origin     ori (across the origin): high-copy-number ColE1/pMB1/pBR322/pUC origin of replication
