[The description below was written by a language model from this plasmid's Addgene catalogue record and pLannotate feature annotations shown in this document.]
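Description:
pUC57-Homology Arms-BRD4-HaloTag is a CRISPR homology-directed repair donor plasmid for inserting a HaloTag into the endogenous human BRD4 locus. It is built on the pUC57 cloning backbone and is about 4.6 kb in the sequenced record. It replicates in E. coli at high copy from a ColE1/pUC-type origin. Selection is with kanamycin, through an aph(3')-Ia aminoglycoside phosphotransferase gene driven by the bla (AmpR) promoter. The remaining backbone annotations are typical pUC-family remnants flanking the cloning site: lacI, lacZα, bom and rop fragments, plus the CAP site, lac promoter and lac operator. They have no role in the donor function.

The roughly 2 kb insert was made by gene synthesis. It carries a tag cassette flanked by human BRD4 genomic homology. The annotated order is a FLAG epitope, the HaloTag coding sequence (a modified bacterial dehalogenase that bonds covalently to chloroalkane ligands), a TEV protease cleavage site, and then a fragment of BRD4 coding sequence. Because the tags lie directly upstream of BRD4 coding sequence, the design appears to produce an N-terminal FLAG-HaloTag-TEV-BRD4 fusion, although the record does not state the insertion site explicitly. The unannotated stretch upstream of FLAG presumably forms the 5′ homology arm, and the BRD4 fragment with its downstream sequence forms the 3′ arm. No mammalian promoter or selection marker is annotated, so the fusion would be expressed from the native BRD4 locus after integration. The guide RNA and Cas9 source needed for targeting are not described in the record. A tagged allele of this kind could support ligand-based fluorescent labelling, pulldown through Halo or FLAG, and other HaloTag ligand applications on endogenous BRD4.
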