Addgene plasmid #228575: pUC57-Homology Arms-BRD4-HaloTag
Purpose: CRISPR donor plasmid to tag human BRD4 with Halo tag; for CRISPR-mediated gene insertion
Depositing lab: Marcin Imielinski. Depositing organization: NYU Grossman School of Medicine.
Backbone
  Vector backbone: pUC57
  Vector type: Mammalian Expression, CRISPR
Growth in bacteria
  Bacterial resistance: Kanamycin, 50 μg/mL
  Growth temperature: 37°C
  Growth strain: DH5alpha
  Copy number: High Copy
Gene/Insert
  Gene/Insert name: Homology Arms-BRD4-HaloTag
  Species: H. sapiens (human)
  Insert size (bp): 1960
  Entrez Gene: BRD4 (a.k.a. CAP, CDLS6, FSHRG4, HUNK1, HUNKI, MCAP)
  Cloning method: Gene Synthesis
  Sequencing primers: 5′ N/A
Terms and licenses: Academic/Nonprofit Terms; Industry Terms: Not Available to Industry
How to cite: pUC57-Homology Arms-BRD4-HaloTag was a gift from Marcin Imielinski (Addgene plasmid # 228575 ; http://n2t.net/addgene:228575 ; RRID:Addgene_228575)
